Addgene plasmid #220905: pJMP8930
Purpose: MobileCRiSPRi system encoded on a kanR Tn7 transposon; PD-sgRNA (BsaI site) and PC-dCas9-novo (for cloning new guides)
Depositing lab: Jason Peters. Depositing organization: University of Wisconsin, Madison. Publication: Tools for genetic engineering and gene expression control in Novosphingobium aromaticivorans and Rhodobacter sphaeroides. Hall AN, Hall BW, Kinney KJ, Olsen GG, Banta AB, Noguera DR, Donohue TJ, Peters JM. Appl Environ Microbiol. 2024 Sep 26:e0034824. doi: 10.1128/aem.00348-24. PubMed 39324814.
Backbone
  Vector backbone: R6Kgamma
  Vector type: Bacterial Expression, CRISPR
Growth in bacteria
  Bacterial resistance: Kanamycin, 50 μg/mL
  Growth temperature: 37°C
  Growth strain: BW25141
  Growth instructions: Plasmid contains both Ampicillin (backbone) and Kanamycin (transposon) resistance genes. Either antibiotic can be used for plasmid growth and propagation but for selection of downstream transposition events Kanamycin must be used.
  Copy number: Low Copy
Gene/Insert
  Gene/Insert name: dCas9-novo
  gRNA/shRNA sequence: PD-sgRNA (BsaI site)
  Species: S. pyogenes
  Mutation: D10A, H840A
  Tag / fusion protein: 3xMyc (C terminal on insert)
  Cloning method: Gibson Cloning
Terms and licenses: Academic/Nonprofit Terms; Industry Terms: Not Available to Industry
Depositor comments: Mobile-CRISPRi system optimized for alphaproteobacteria; needs to be grown in E. coli BW25141 (pir+ strain with an anti-CRISPR protein on the chromosome) Please visit https://pubmed.ncbi.nlm.nih.gov/37662258/ for bioRxiv preprint.
How to cite: pJMP8930 was a gift from Jason Peters (Addgene plasmid # 220905 ; http://n2t.net/addgene:220905 ; RRID:Addgene_220905)
