[The description below was written by a language model from this plasmid's Addgene catalogue record and pLannotate feature annotations shown in this document.]
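Description:
pJMP8930 is a Mobile-CRISPRi delivery plasmid for bacterial gene knockdown, described by the depositor as optimized for alphaproteobacteria; the associated publication concerns Novosphingobium aromaticivorans and Rhodobacter sphaeroides. It is an 11 kb, low-copy suicide-type vector built on an R6K γ origin, which replicates only in hosts supplying the pi initiator protein. The recommended propagation strain is pir+ and also carries a chromosomal anti-CRISPR protein. The backbone carries an ampicillin resistance gene and an IncP oriT, the origin of transfer that allows mobilization by conjugation. Because the vector depends on pi, it would not be expected to persist in recipients lacking pir.

The payload sits between the Tn7L and Tn7R ends of a mini-Tn7 transposon, so it can be inserted into a recipient chromosome when Tn7 transposase is supplied; no transposase gene is annotated on this plasmid. Within the transposon are a kanamycin resistance gene (neo) flanked by FRT sites, permitting FLP-mediated marker removal, and lacI under the lacIq promoter. There is also an sgRNA cassette, in which the PD promoter region with an annotated lac operator lies upstream of the S. pyogenes guide scaffold. A BsaI cloning site occupies the spacer position. On the opposite strand is dCas9-novo, a catalytically dead S. pyogenes Cas9 (D10A, H840A) with a C-terminal 3xMyc tag. It is expressed from the promoter the record calls PC, next to a symmetric lac operator. The lac operators and lacI suggest IPTG-regulated expression of both components. Terminators (rrnB T1, lambda t0) are annotated near the Tn7R end.

This is the empty-guide version of the system, intended for cloning new guides. Kanamycin must be used to select transposition events.
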