Features (pLannotate 1.2.2; 29 found; start..end, strand, type, name):
    171..248     +  promoter       lacIq promoter: lacI (mutant); In the lacIq allele, a single base change in the promoter boosts expression of the lacI gene about 10-fold.
    249..1331    +  CDS            lacI: lac repressor; lacI; The lac repressor binds to the lac operator to inhibit transcription in E. coli. This inhibition can be relieved by adding lactose or isopropyl-β-D-thiogalactopyranoside (IPTG).
   1344..1365    +  protein_bind   CAP binding site: CAP binding activates transcription in the presence of cAMP. E. coli catabolite activator protein
   1436..1522    +  ncRNA          Thr leader (fragment): Accession: RF00506 - Threonine operon leader
   1605..1626    +  protein_bind   lac operator (fragment): The lac repressor binds to the lac operator to inhibit transcription in E. coli. This inhibition can be relieved by adding lactose or isopropyl-β-D-thiogalactopyranoside (IPTG). lac repressor encoded by lacI
   1699..1766    +  misc_RNA       tracrRNA (fragment): trans-activating CRISPR RNA for the Streptococcus pyogenes CRISPR/Cas9 system
   2049..2096    -  protein_bind   FRT: FLP-mediated recombination occurs in the 8-bp core sequence TCTAGAAA (Turan and Bode, 2011). FLP recombinase from the Saccharomyces cerevisiae 2μ plasmid
   2173..2201    +  promoter       Pc promoter: intI1 (promoter lies within the coding sequence); class 1 integron promoter
   2218..2280    +  CDS            tnpA (fragment): TN5P_ECOLX - Also known as tnp. Experimental evidence at protein level: Swiss-Prot protein existence level 1. Mediates transposition of transposon Tn5 by a 'cut and paste' mechanism. First, the monomeric transposase binds the 19 bp inverted DNA repeats flanking the transposon. Then, dimerization of the DNA- bound transposase creates a synaptic DNA complex. After nicking of the first DNA strand, excision of the transposon proceeds through a series of intermediates. The transposase then mediates the insertion of the transposon at a new site by strand transfer. The activity of the wild- type tran
   2312..3103    +  CDS            neo: KKA2_KLEPN - Also known as kan, nptII. Experimental evidence at protein level: Swiss-Prot protein existence level 1. Resistance to kanamycin, neomycin, paromomycin, ribostamycin, butirosin and gentamicin B. From Klebsiella pneumoniae.
   3158..3191    -  protein_bind   FRT (minimal): supports FLP-mediated excision but not integration (Turan and Bode, 2011) FLP recombinase from the Saccharomyces cerevisiae 2μ plasmid
   3256..3342    -  terminator     rrnB T1 terminator: Escherichia coli rrnB; transcription terminator T1 from the E. coli rrnB gene
   3406..3435    -  CDS            CmR (fragment): chloramphenicol acetyltransferase confers resistance to chloramphenicol
   3445..3539    -  terminator     lambda t0 terminator: transcription terminator from phage lambda
   3560..3584    +  misc_feature   MCS (fragment): pBluescript multiple cloning site
   3588..3786    +  mobile_element Tn7R (fragment): mini-Tn7 element (right end of the Tn7 transposon) Tn7
   3858..3926    +  CDS            lacZα (fragment): LacZα fragment of β-galactosidase; lacZ fragment
   3932..4031    -  misc_feature   bom (fragment): basis of mobility region from pBR322
   4133..4168    -  CDS            rop (fragment): Rop protein, which maintains plasmids at low copy number; rop
   4263..4367    +  promoter       AmpR promoter: bla
   4368..5228    +  CDS            AmpR: β-lactamase; bla; confers resistance to ampicillin, carbenicillin, and related antibiotics
   5401..5426    +  CDS            bla(M) (fragment): β-lactamase lacking the signal sequence; bla(M); allows cytosolic expression of β-lactamase
   5529..5917    +  rep_origin     R6K γ ori: γ replication origin from E. coli plasmid R6K; requires the R6K initiator protein pi for replication
   5928..5967    +  CDS            λ integrase (fragment): integrase from phage λ; int
   6186..6294    +  oriT           oriT: incP origin of transfer
   6398..6563    +  mobile_element Tn7L: mini-Tn7 element (left end of the Tn7 transposon) Tn7
   6718..6807    -  CDS            3xMyc: 3 tandem Myc epitope tags
   6817..10920   -  CDS            cas9: CAS9_STRP1 - Also known as csn1 From Streptococcus pyogenes serotype M1.
  10965..10984   +  protein_bind   lac operator (symmetric): The lac repressor binds to the lac operator to inhibit transcription in E. coli. This inhibition can be relieved by adding lactose or isopropyl-β-D-thiogalactopyranoside (IPTG). The symmetric lac operator was optimized for tight binding of lac repressor. lac repressor encoded by lacI
>Addgene plasmid #220905 | pJMP8930 | addgene full sequence | sequence record 436985 | Addgene NGS Result
TCTGCAGACGTAAAAAAAGCGGCGTGGTTAGCCGCTTTTTTAATTGCCGGAGCGCAATAAAAAAGCCCCC
GGAAGGTGATCTTCCGGGGGCTTTCTCATGCGTTGCTTGTATTGAAAATGGGGGCCATGCCTACCTATCT
GCCTCCCGGGAAGCGGCATGCATTTACGTTGACACCATCGAATGGTGCAAAACCTTTCGCGGTATGGCAT
GATAGCGCCCGGAAGAGAGTCAATTCAGGGTGGTGAATGTGAAACCAGTAACGTTATACGATGTCGCAGA
GTATGCCGGTGTCTCTTATCAGACCGTTTCCCGCGTGGTGAACCAGGCCAGCCACGTTTCTGCGAAAACG
CGGGAAAAAGTGGAAGCGGCGATGGCGGAGCTGAATTACATTCCCAACCGCGTGGCACAACAACTGGCGG
GCAAACAGTCGTTGCTGATTGGCGTTGCCACCTCCAGTCTGGCCCTGCACGCGCCGTCGCAAATTGTCGC
GGCGATTAAATCTCGCGCCGATCAACTGGGTGCCAGCGTGGTGGTGTCGATGGTAGAACGAAGCGGCGTC
GAAGCCTGTAAAGCGGCGGTGCACAATCTTCTCGCGCAACGCGTCAGTGGGCTGATCATTAACTATCCGC
TGGATGACCAGGATGCCATTGCTGTGGAAGCTGCCTGCACTAATGTTCCGGCGTTATTTCTTGATGTCTC
TGACCAGACACCCATCAACAGTATTATTTTCTCCCATGAAGATGGTACGCGACTGGGCGTGGAGCATCTG
GTCGCATTGGGTCACCAGCAAATCGCGCTGTTAGCGGGCCCATTAAGTTCTGTCTCGGCGCGTCTGCGTC
TGGCTGGCTGGCATAAATATCTCACTCGCAATCAAATTCAGCCGATAGCGGAACGGGAAGGCGACTGGAG
TGCCATGTCCGGTTTTCAACAAACCATGCAAATGCTGAATGAGGGCATCGTTCCCACTGCGATGCTGGTT
GCCAACGATCAGATGGCGCTGGGCGCAATGCGCGCCATTACCGAGTCCGGGCTGCGCGTTGGTGCGGATA
TCTCGGTAGTGGGATACGACGATACCGAAGATAGCTCATGTTATATCCCGCCGTTAACCACCATCAAACA
GGATTTTCGCCTGCTGGGGCAAACCAGCGTGGACCGCTTGCTGCAACTCTCTCAGGGCCAGGCGGTGAAG
GGCAATCAGCTGTTGCCCGTCTCACTGGTGAAAAGAAAAACCACCCTGGCGCCCAATACGCAAACCGCCT
CTCCCCGCGCGTTGGCCGATTCATTAATGCAGCTGGCACGACAGGTTTCCCGACTGGAAAGCGGGCAGTG
AGCGCAACGCAATTAATGTAAGTTAGCTCACTCATTAGGCACCCCACCCGGGTCCTTGAGCCCCATTATC
ACCTCCAAAGCCTTCTCGTCTGGTCAGTTTCACCTGTTTTACGTAAAAACCCGCTTCGGCGGGTTTTTAC
TTTTGGGGAAACACAGAAAAAAGCCCGCACCTGACAGTGCGGGCTTTTTTTTTCGACCAAAGGTGCGACT
ACTCTTGCCTACTACCTATCGACTGAGCTGAAAGAATTCGGAAAATTTTTTTTCAAAAGTACTTGAATTG
TGAGCGGATAACAATTATAATTCTAGTTAGTTGAGACCAACTTTGGTCTCCACCATAGCGGTCGGTCTCT
GTTTAAGAGCTATGCTGGAAACAGCATAGCAAGTTTAAATAAGGCTAGTCCGTTATCAACTTGAAAAAGT
GGCACCGAGTCGGTGCTTTTTTTGAATTCATGTGGCTGACCGTTCTGTTGTCTCTCGCTCTTCCGAGTAG
ACGAACAATAAGGCCTCCCTAACGGGGGGCCTTTTTTATTGATAACAAAAGTCAGTGCTTCCGCTATTTC
CAAAATACCGGGCTAATACGGTTTAAACGACCTCCTGGATTTGCTCAGACAGCCTTTTCGTCATTCGTTT
CAGCCAAAAAACTTAAGACCGCCGGTCTTGTCCACTACCTTGCAGTAATGCGGTGGACAGGATCGGCGGT
TTTCTTTTCTCTTCTCAAGAAGTTCCTATACTTTCTAGAGAATAGGAACTTCGGAATAGGAACTTCCTCC
TGAACGGCCATAAGAACGAAGGCTGTCTGTTGAACTCTCGAGCCGTGGAAACGGATGAAGGCACGAACCC
AGTTGACATAAGCCTGTTCGGTTCGTAAACTGTAATGCAAGTAGCGTATGCGCTCAAAACTGGATGGCTT
TCTTGCCGCCAAGGATCTGATGGCGCAGGGGATCAAGATCTGATCAAGAGACAGGATGAGGATCGTTTCG
CATGATTGAACAAGATGGATTGCACGCAGGTTCTCCGGCCGCTTGGGTGGAGAGGCTATTCGGCTATGAC
TGGGCACAACAGACAATCGGCTGCTCTGATGCCGCCGTGTTCCGGCTGTCAGCGCAGGGGCGCCCGGTTC
TTTTTGTCAAGACCGACCTGTCCGGTGCCCTGAATGAACTGCAGGACGAGGCAGCGCGGCTATCGTGGCT
GGCCACGACGGGCGTTCCTTGCGCAGCTGTGCTCGACGTTGTCACTGAAGCGGGAAGGGACTGGCTGCTA
TTGGGCGAAGTGCCGGGGCAGGATCTCCTGTCATCTCACCTTGCTCCTGCCGAGAAAGTATCCATCATGG
CTGATGCAATGCGGCGGCTGCATACGCTTGATCCGGCTACCTGCCCATTCGACCACCAAGCGAAACATCG
CATCGAGCGAGCACGTACTCGGATGGAAGCCGGTCTTGTCGATCAGGATGATCTGGACGAAGAGCATCAG
GGGCTCGCGCCAGCCGAACTGTTCGCCAGGCTCAAGGCGCGCATGCCCGACGGCGAGGATCTCGTCGTGA
CCCATGGCGATGCCTGCTTGCCGAATATCATGGTGGAAAATGGCCGCTTTTCTGGATTCATCGACTGTGG
CCGGCTGGGTGTGGCGGACCGCTATCAGGACATAGCGTTGGCTACCCGTGATATTGCTGAAGAGCTTGGC
GGCGAATGGGCTGACCGCTTCCTCGTGCTTTACGGTATCGCCGCTCCCGATTCGCAGCGCATCGCCTTCT
ATCGCCTTCTTGACGAGTTCTTCTGAGCGGGACTCTGGGGTTCGAAATGACTCGAGCATCAGCTTCAAAA
GCGCTCTGAAGTTCCTATACTTTCTAGAGAATAGGAACTTCGGAATAGGTACTTCAAGATCCCCAATTCG
AGCTCATCGTCCGGGCCGCAAGCTCCTAGCGGCGGATTTGTCCTACTCAGGAGAGCGTTCACCGACAAAC
AACAGATAAAACGAAAGGCCCAGTCTTTCGACTGAGCCTTTCGTTTTATTTGATGCCTCAAGCTAGAGAG
TCATTACCCCAGGCGTTTAAGGGCACCAATAACTGCCTTAAAAAAATTACGCCCCGCCCTGCCACTCATC
GCAGTCTAGCTTGGATTCTCACCAATAAAAAACGCCCGGCGGCAACCGAGCGTTCTGAACAAATCCAGAT
GGAGTTCTGAGGTCATTACTGGATCTATCAACAGGAGTCCAAGCTCAGCTAATTAAGCTAGCTTATCGAT
ACCGTCGACCTCGAACCCCACGCCCCTCTTTAATACGACGGGCAATTTGCACTTCAGAAAATGAAGAGTT
TGCTTTAGCCATAACAAAAGTCCAGTATGCTTTTTCACAGCATAACTGGACTGATTTCAGTTTACAACTA
TTCTGTCTAGTTTAAGACTTTATTGTCATAGTTTAGATCTATTTTGTTCAGTTTAAGACTTTATTGTCCG
CCCACACCTGCTTACGCAGGGCATCCATTTATTACTCAACCGTAACCGATTTTGCCAGGTTACGCGGCTG
GTCCTCTAGCTGGCGTAATAGCGAAGAGGCCCGCACCGATCGCCCTTCCCAACAGTTGCGCAGCCTGAAT
GGCGAATGGCGCCTGATGCGGTATTTTCTCCTTACGCATCTGTGCGGTATTTCACACCGCATATGGTGCA
CTCTCAGTACAATCTGCTCTGATGCCGCATAGTTAAGCCAGCCCCGACACCCGCCAACACCCGCTGACGC
GCCCTGACGGGCTTGTCTGCTCCCGGCATCCGCTTACAGACAAGCTGTGACCGTCTCCGGGAGCTGCATG
TGTCAGAGGTTTTCACCGTCGTCACCGAAACGCGCGAGACGAAAGGGCCTCGTGATACGCCTATTTTTAT
AGGTTAATGTCATGATAATAATGGTTTCTTAGACGTCAGGTGGCACTTTTCGGGGAAATGTGCGCGGAAC
CCCTATTTGTTTATTTTTCTAAATACATTCAAATATGTATCCGCTCATGAGACAATAACCCTGATAAATG
CTTCAATAATATTGAAAAAGGAAGAGTATGAGTATTCAACATTTCCGTGTCGCCCTTATTCCCTTTTTTG
CGGCATTTTGCCTTCCTGTTTTTGCTCACCCAGAAACGCTGGTGAAAGTAAAAGATGCTGAAGATCAGTT
GGGTGCACGAGTGGGTTACATCGAACTGGATCTCAACAGCGGTAAGATCCTTGAGAGTTTTCGCCCCGAA
GAACGTTTTCCAATGATGAGCACTTTTAAAGTTCTGCTATGTGGCGCGGTATTATCCCGTATTGACGCCG
GGCAAGAGCAACTCGGTCGCCGCATACACTATTCTCAGAATGACTTGGTTGAGTACTCACCAGTCACAGA
AAAGCATCTTACGGATGGCATGACAGTAAGAGAATTATGCAGTGCTGCCATAACCATGAGTGATAACACT
GCGGCCAACTTACTTCTGACAACGATCGGAGGACCGAAGGAGCTAACCGCTTTTTTGCACAACATGGGGG
ATCATGTAACTCGCCTTGATCGTTGGGAACCGGAGCTGAATGAAGCCATACCAAACGACGAGCGTGACAC
CACGATGCCTGTAGCAATGGCAACAACGTTGCGCAAACTATTAACTGGCGAACTACTTACTCTAGCTTCC
CGGCAACAATTAATAGACTGGATGGAGGCGGATAAAGTTGCAGGACCACTTCTGCGCTCGGCCCTTCCGG
CTGGCTGGTTTATTGCTGATAAATCTGGAGCCGGTGAGCGTGGGTCCCGCGGTATCATTGCAGCACTGGG
GCCAGATGGTAAGCCCTCCCGTATCGTAGTTATCTACACGACGGGGAGTCAGGCAACTATGGATGAACGA
AATAGACAGATCGCTGAGATAGGTGCCTCACTGATTAAGCATTGGTAACTGTCAGACCAAGTTTACTCAT
ATATACTTTAGATTGATTTAAAACTTCATTTTTAATTTAAAAGGATCTAGGTGAAGATCCTTTTTGATAA
TCTCATGACCAAAATCCCTTAACGTGAGTTTTCGTTCCACTGAGCGTCAGACCCCGTAGAAAAGATCAAA
GGCAGTTATTGGTGCCTCACTGATTAAGCATTGGTAACTGTCAGACCAAGTTTACTCATATATACTTTAG
ATTGATTTAAAACTTCATTTTTAATTTTTGCGGCCGCAAGATCCGGCCACGATGCGTCCGGCGTAGAGGA
TCTGAAGATCAGCAGTTCAACCTGTTGATAGTACGTACTAAGCTCTCATGTTTCACGTACTAAGCTCTCA
TGTTTAACGTACTAAGCTCTCATGTTTAACGAACTAAACCCTCATGGCTAACGTACTAAGCTCTCATGGC
TAACGTACTAAGCTCTCATGTTTCACGTACTAAGCTCTCATGTTTGAACAATAAAATTAATATAAATCAG
CAACTTAAATAGCCTCTAAGGTTTTAAGTTTTATAAGAAAAAAAAGAATATATAAGGCTTTTAAAGCTTT
TAAGGTTTAACGGTTGTGGACAACAAGCCAGGGATGTAACGCACTGAGAAGCCCTTAGAGCCTCTCAAAG
CAATTTTGAGTGACACAGGAACACTTAACGGCTGACATGGGAATTAGCCATGGCATCACAGTATCGTGAT
GACAGAGGCAGGGAGTGCGGCCTTTTTACGGTTCCTGGCCTTTTGCTGGCCTTTTGCTCACATGTTCTTT
CCTGCGTTATCAGGGGATTCCTTAAGGTATACTTTCCGCTGCATAACCCTGCTTCGGGGTCATTATAGCG
ATTTTTTCGGTATATCCATCCTTTTTCGCACGATATACAGGATTTTGCCAAAGGGTTCGTGTAGACTTTC
CTTGGTGTATCCAACGGCGTCAGCCGGGCAGGATAGGTGAAGTAGGCCCACCCGCGAGCGGGTGTTCCTT
CTTCACTGTCCCTTATTCGCACCTGGCGGTGCTCAACGGGAATCCTGCTCTGCGAGGCTGGCCGATAAGC
TCTGATACCGCTCGCCGCAGCCGAACGACCGAGCGCAGCGGGTCAGTGAGCGAGGAAGCGGAAGAGCCCA
AACATAACAGGAAGAAAAATGCCCCGCTGTGGGCGGACAAAATAGTTGGGAACTGGGAGGGGTGGAAATG
GAGTTTTTAAGGATTATTTAGGGAAGAGTGACAAAATAGATGGGAACTGGGTGTAGCGTCGTAAGCTAAT
ACGAAAATTAAAAATGACAAAATAGTTTGGAACTAGATTTCACTTATCTGGTTCTTGAGGCGGTTAAAAG
AGCCGTACTCTTCTCCGATGTCGACTAGGCCATGATGCTCATTCTGTGGGACCAAAACGAAAAAACACCC
TTTCGGGTGTCTTTTCTGGAATTTGGTACCGAGGCTGCAAGTCCCATTAAGGAGGCGCGCCTTATTACAG
ATCTTCCTCAGAGATGAGCTTCTGTTCCAGATCTTCTTCTGAAATCAACTTTTGTTCCAGATCTTCTTCA
GAGATGAGTTTCTGCTCCGCGGCCGCGTCGCCGCCCAGCTGCGACAGGTCGATGCGGGTTTCGTACAGGC
CGGTGATCGACTGATGGATCAGGGTGGCGTCCAGGACCTCTTTGGTCGAGGTGTAGCGCTTGCGGTCGAT
GGTGGTGTCGAAGTACTTGAAGGCGGCCGGGGCGCCCAGGTTGGTCAGGGTGAACAGGTGGATGATGTTC
TCGGCTTGCTCGCGGATCGGCTTGTCGCGGTGCTTGTTATAGGCCGACAGGACCTTGTCCAGGTTGGCGT
CGGCCAGGATGACGCGCTTCGAGAACTCCGAGATCTGCTCGATGATCTCGTCCAGGTAGTGCTTGTGCTG
CTCGACGAACAGCTGCTTCTGCTCGTTGTCCTCCGGCGAGCCCTTCAGCTTCTCGTAGTGCGAGGCCAGG
TACAGGAAGTTGACGTACTTCGACGGCAGGGCCAGCTCGTTGCCCTTCTGCAGCTCGCCGGCAGAAGCCA
GCATTCGCTTCCGGCCGTTTTCTAACTCGAACAGCGAGTACTTCGGCAGCTTGATGATCAGGTCCTTCTT
GACCTCTTTGTAGCCCTTGGCCTCCAGGAAGTCGATCGGGTTCTTCTCGAACGACGAGCGCTCCATGATG
GTAATGCCCAGTAACTCCTTGACCGACTTCAGTTTCTTCGACTTGCCCTTCTCGACCTTGGCGACGACCA
GGACCGAGTAGGCGACGGTCGGCGAGTCGAAGCCGCCGTACTTCTTCGGGTCCCAGTCCTTCTTGCGTGC
GATCAGCTTGTCCGAGTTGCGCTTTGGCAGGATCGACTCCTTCGAGAAGCCGCCGGTCTGCACCTCGGTT
TTCTTGACAATGTTGACTTGCGGCATGCTTAAGACTTTGCGGACGGTGGCGAAGTCGCGGCCCTTGTCCC
AGACGATCTCTCCGGTTTCCCCGTTTGTCTCGATCAGCGGGCGCTTGCGGATCTCGCCGTTGGCCAGGGT
GATCTCGGTCTTGAAGAAGTTCATGATGTTCGAGTAGAAGAAGTACTTGGCGGTGGCCTTGCCGATCTCT
TGCTCCGACTTGGCGATCATCTTGCGGACGTCGTAGACCTTGTAGTCGCCGTAGACGAACTCCGACTCCA
GTTTTGGGTACTTCTTGATCAGGGCGGTGCCGACGACGGCGTTCAGGTAGGCGTCGTGGGCGTGGTGGTA
GTTGTTGATCTCGCGGACCTTGTAGAACTGAAAGTCCTTGCGGAAGTCCGAGACGAGCTTCGACTTCAGG
GTGATGACCTTGACCTCGCGAATCAGCTTATCGTTCTCGTCGTACTTGGTGTTCATGCGCGAGTCCAGGA
TCTGCGCGACGTGCTTGGTGATCTGCCGGGTTTCGACCAGCTGCCGCTTGATGAAGCCGGCCTTGTCCAG
CTCCGACAGGCCGCCGCGCTCGGCCTTGGTCAGGTTGTCGAACTTGCGCTGCGTGATCAGCTTGGCGTTC
AGCAGCTGCCGCCAGTAGTTCTTCATCTTCTTAACGACCTCTTCCGACGGGACGTTGTCCGACTTGCCGC
GGTTCTTGTCCGAGCGGGTCAGGACCTTGTTGTCGATGCTATCGTCCTTCAGGAAGGACTGCGGGACGAT
GGCGTCGACGTCGTAGTCCGACAGGCGGTTGATGTCCAGCTCTTGGTCGACGTACATGTCGCGGCCGTTC
TGCAGGTAGTACAGGTACAGCTTCTCGTTCTGCAGCTGCGTGTTCTCGACCGGGTGCTCCTTCAGGATCT
GCGAGCCCAGCTCCTTGATGCCCTCCTCGATGCGCTTCATGCGCTCGCGCGAATTTTTCTGTCCCTTCTG
CGTGGTCTGATTCTCGCGGGCCATCTCGATGACGATGTTCTCCGGCTTGTGGCGTCCCATTACCTTAACC
AGCTCGTCGACGACCTTGACGGTCTGCAGGATGCCCTTCTTGATGGCCGGCGAGCCGGCCAGGTTGGCGA
TGTGCTCGTGCAGCGAGTCGCCTTGGCCCGAGACTTGGGCCTTCTGAATGTCCTCCTTGAAGGTCAGCGA
GTCGTCGTGGATCAGCTGCATGAAGTTGCGGTTGGCGAAGCCGTCCGACTTCAGGAAGTCCAGGATGGTC
TTGCCCGACTGCTTGTCGCGGATGCCGTTGATCAGCTTGCGCGACAGGCGGCCCCAGCCGGTGTAGCGGC
GGCGCTTTAACTGCTTCATGACCTTGTCGTCGAACAGGTGGGCGTAGGTCTTGAGGCGCTCCTCGATCAT
CTCGCGGTCCTCGAACAGGGTCAGGGTCAGGACGATGTCCTCCAGGATGTCCTCGTTCTCCTCGTTGTCC
AGGAAGTCCTTGTCCTTGATGATCTTCAGCAGGTCGTGGTAGGTGCCCAGCGAGGCGTTGAAGCGGTCCT
CGACGCCGCTGATCTCGACCGAGTCGAAGCACTCGATCTTCTTGAAGTAGTCCTCTTTCAGCTGCTTGAC
GGTGACCTTGCGGTTGGTCTTGAACAGCAGGTCGACGATGGCCTTCTTCTGCTCGCCCGACAGGAAGGCC
GGCTTGCGCATGCCCTCGGTGACGTACTTGACCTTGGTCAGCTCGTTGTAGACGGTGAAGTACTCGTACA
GCAGGCTGTGCTTAGGCAGGACCTTCTCGTTCGGCAGGTTCTTGTCGAAGTTGGTCATGCGCTCGATGAA
CGACTGCGCCGAGGCGCCCTTGTCGACGACCTCTTCGAAGTTCCACGGGGTGATGGTTTCCTCCGACTTG
CGGGTCATCCAGGCGAAGCGCGAGTTCCCGCGGGCCAGTGGACCGACATAGTACGGTATGCGAAAGGTCA
GGATCTTCTCGATCTTCTCTCGATTGTCCTTCAGGAACGGGTAGAAGTCCTCTTGGCGTCTCAGGATGGC
GTGCAGCTCGCCCAGGTGGATCTGATGCGGGATCGAGCCGTTGTCGAAGGTGCGCTGCTTGCGCAGCAGG
TCCTCGCGGTTCAGCTTCACCAGCAGCTCCTCGGTGCCGTCCATCTTCTCCAGGATCGGCTTGATGAACT
TGTAGAACTCCTCTTGCGAGGCGCCGCCGTCGATGTAGCCGGCGTAGCCGTTCTTCGACTGATCAAAGAA
GATCTCCTTGTACTTCTCCGGCAGCTGCTGCCGGACCAGGGCCTTCAGCAGGGTCAGGTCTTGGTGGTGC
TCGTCGTAGCGCTTGATCATCGAGGCCGACAGCGGGGCCTTTGTGATCTCTGTGTTGACGCGCAGGATGT
CTGACAGGAGGATTGCGTCCGACAGGTTCTTGGCGGCCAGGAACAGGTCGGCGTACTGATCGCCGATCTG
CGCCAGCAGGTTGTCCAGGTCGTCGTCGTAGGTGTCCTTCGACAGCTGCAGCTTGGCGTCCTCGGCCAGG
TCGAAGTTCGACTTGAAGTTCGGGGTCAGGCCCAGCGACAGGGCTATCAAGTTGCCGAACAGGCCGTTCT
TCTTCTCGCCCGGCAGTTGAGCAATAAGATTCTCCAGGCGGCGCGACTTCGACAGGCGGGCCGACAGGAT
GGCCTTAGCATCAACGCCCGAGGCGTTGATCGGGTTCTCCTCGAACAGCTGATTGTAGGTCTGCACCAGC
TGAATGAACAGCTTGTCGACGTCCGAGTTGTCCGGGTTCAGGTCGCCCTCGATCAGGAAGTGGCCGCGGA
ACTTGATCATGTGGGCCAGGGCCAGGTAGATCAGGCGCAGGTCGGCCTTGTCGGTCGAGTCGACCAGCTT
CTTGCGCAGGTGGTAGATGGTCGGATACTTCTCGTGGTAGGCGACCTCGTCGACGATGTTGCCGAAGATC
GGGTGGCGCTCGTGCTTCTTGTCCTCCTCGACCAGGAACGACTCCTCCAGGCGGTGGAAGAACGAGTCGT
CGACCTTGGCCATCTCGTTAGAAAAGATCTCTTGCAGGTAGCAGATGCGGTTCTTGCGCCGCGTGTAGCG
GCGCCGGGCGGTCCTCTTCAGGCGTGTGGCCTCGGCCGTCTCCCCAGAATCGAATAGCAGCGCCCCGATC
AAATTCTTCTTGATCGAGTGGCGGTCGGTGTTGCCCAGGACCTTGAACTTCTTCGACGGGACCTTGTACT
CGTCGGTGATGACGGCCCAGCCGACCGAGTTGGTGCCGATGGCCAGGCCGATCGAGTACTTCTTGTCCAT
ACTAGTATAGTCCTCCTTCTCGCTCTTAATTAAACTAGAATTATAATTGTGAGCGCTCACAATTTCAAGT
ACTTTTGAAAAAAAATTTTCCACTAG
